Addgene plasmid #76469: NTRK2 gRNA (BRDN0001146295)
Purpose: 3rd generation lentiviral gRNA plasmid targeting human NTRK2
Depositing lab: John Doench & David Root. Depositing organization: Broad Institute. Publication: Optimized sgRNA design to maximize activity and minimize off-target effects of CRISPR-Cas9. Doench JG, Fusi N, Sullender M, Hegde M, Vaimberg EW, Donovan KF, Smith I, Tothova Z, Wilen C, Orchard R, Virgin HW, Listgarten J, Root DE. Nat Biotechnol. 2016 Jan 18. doi: 10.1038/nbt.3437. PubMed 26780180.
Backbone
  Vector backbone: lentiGuide-Puro
  Backbone manufacturer: Zhang Lab (Addgene plasmid # 52963)
  Vector type: Mammalian Expression, Lentiviral, CRISPR
  Selectable markers: Puromycin
Growth in bacteria
  Bacterial resistance: Ampicillin, 100 μg/mL
  Growth temperature: 37°C
  Growth strain: DH5alpha
  Copy number: High Copy
Gene/Insert
  Gene/Insert name: NTRK2 (alt names: NTRK2; NM_001018064.2)
  gRNA/shRNA sequence: TTGGTGATGCCAAAGTACTG
  Species: H. sapiens (human)
  Entrez Gene: NTRK2 (a.k.a. DEE58, EIEE58, GP145-TrkB, OBHD, TRKB, trk-B)
  Promoter: hU6
  Cloning method: Unknown
  Sequencing primers: 5′ U6-F; 3′ pS2-R
Terms and licenses: Academic/Nonprofit Terms; Industry Terms: Not Available to Industry
Depositor comments: The gRNA was designed to target the following Genbank reference sequence(s): NM_001018064.2,NM_001018065.2,NM_001018066.2,NM_006180.4. Note that this plasmid does NOT contain Cas9. It should be used in conjunction with lentiCas9-Blast (Addgene #52962) or otherwise with cell lines already expressing Cas9. Browse the full kinome gRNA library at http://www.addgene.org/pooled-library/broadgpp-human-kinome/ or visit http://www.broadinstitute.org/rnai/public/ for detailed protocols and information.
How to cite: NTRK2 gRNA (BRDN0001146295) was a gift from John Doench & David Root (Addgene plasmid # 76469 ; http://n2t.net/addgene:76469 ; RRID:Addgene_76469)
