[The description below was written by a language model from this plasmid's Addgene catalogue record and pLannotate feature annotations shown in this document.]
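Description:
NTRK2 gRNA (BRDN0001146295) is a third-generation lentiviral guide RNA plasmid built on the lentiGuide-Puro backbone and designed to direct Streptococcus pyogenes Cas9 to the human NTRK2 gene, which encodes the TrkB receptor tyrosine kinase. The guide was designed against several NTRK2 reference transcripts and belongs to a human kinome gRNA collection. In bacteria the plasmid is maintained through a high-copy ColE1/pUC-type origin and selected with ampicillin via the β-lactamase gene. The backbone also carries an f1 origin, an SV40 origin and remnants of lac and phage-promoter cloning elements.

The viral genome is transcribed from an RSV promoter fused to a truncated HIV-1 5' LTR, which makes production Tat-independent. It is followed by the Ψ packaging signal with a partial gag sequence and the Rev response element for Rev-dependent nuclear export. The payload has two expression units. A human U6 RNA polymerase III promoter drives the NTRK2-specific spacer joined to the SpCas9 gRNA scaffold. After a cPPT/CTS element that aids nuclear import of the provirus, an EF-1α core promoter with its intron A drives puromycin N-acetyltransferase for selection of transduced mammalian cells. A WPRE enhances transcript expression, and the ΔU3 3' LTR renders the integrated provirus self-inactivating, with an SV40 polyadenylation signal downstream.

The plasmid does not encode Cas9, so it is intended for use with a separate Cas9 lentiviral vector or in cells that already express Cas9. Its typical application is CRISPR knockout of NTRK2 in human cells, individually or as part of kinase-focused screening.
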