Features (pLannotate 1.2.2; 29 found; start..end, strand, type, name):
     14..80      +  CDS            small t antigen (fragment): SV40 (simian virus 40) small t antigen
    106..317     +  promoter       EF-1α core promoter: core promoter for human elongation factor EF-1α
    318..1256    +  intron         EF-1α intron A: intron upstream of the start codon of human EF-1α
   1278..1877    +  CDS            PuroR (fragment): puromycin N-acetyltransferase; pac from Streptomyces; confers resistance to puromycin
   1893..2481    +  misc_feature   WPRE: woodchuck hepatitis virus posttranscriptional regulatory element
   2532..2551    +  misc_feature   cPPT/CTS (fragment): central polypurine tract and central termination sequence of HIV-1
   2553..2786    +  LTR            3' LTR (ΔU3): self-inactivating 3' long terminal repeat (LTR) from HIV-1
   2864..2985    +  polyA_signal   SV40 poly(A) signal: SV40 polyadenylation signal
   3025..3160    +  rep_origin     SV40 ori: SV40 origin of replication
   3181..3199    -  promoter       T7 promoter: promoter for bacteriophage T7 RNA polymerase
   3207..3362    +  CDS            lacZα (fragment): LacZα fragment of β-galactosidase; lacZ fragment
   3367..3795    +  rep_origin     f1 ori (sequence partly withheld): f1 bacteriophage origin of replication; arrow indicates direction of (+) strand synthesis
   3848..3952    +  promoter       AmpR promoter: bla
   3953..4813    +  CDS            AmpR: β-lactamase; bla; confers resistance to ampicillin, carbenicillin, and related antibiotics
   4984..5572    +  rep_origin     ori: high-copy-number ColE1/pMB1/pBR322/pUC origin of replication
   5755..5847    +  CDS            lacI (fragment): lac repressor; lacI; The lac repressor binds to the lac operator to inhibit transcription in E. coli. This inhibition can be relieved by adding lactose or isopropyl-β-D-thiogalactopyranoside (IPTG).
   5860..5881    +  protein_bind   CAP binding site: CAP binding activates transcription in the presence of cAMP. E. coli catabolite activator protein
   5896..5926    +  promoter       lac promoter: promoter for the E. coli lac operon
   5934..5950    +  protein_bind   lac operator: The lac repressor binds to the lac operator to inhibit transcription in E. coli. This inhibition can be relieved by adding lactose or isopropyl-β-D-thiogalactopyranoside (IPTG). lac repressor encoded by lacI
   5995..6013    +  promoter       T3 promoter: promoter for bacteriophage T3 RNA polymerase
   6041..6267    +  promoter       RSV promoter: Rous sarcoma virus enhancer/promoter
   6268..6448    +  LTR            5' LTR (truncated): truncated 5' long terminal repeat (LTR) from HIV-1
   6495..6620    +  misc_feature   HIV-1 Ψ: packaging signal of human immunodeficiency virus type 1
   6604..6967    +  CDS            HIV-1 gag (fragment): gag protein from human immunodeficiency virus 1; gag
   7113..7346    +  misc_feature   RRE: The Rev response element (RRE) of HIV-1 allows for Rev-dependent mRNA export from the nucleus to the cytoplasm.
   7723..7749    +  CDS            Rev (fragment): human immunodeficiency virus 1 (HIV-1) Rev protein; rev; enhances nuclear export of unspliced and incompletely spliced viral mRNAs
   7753..7993    +  promoter       U6 promoter: RNA polymerase III promoter for human U6 snRNA
   8023..8098    +  misc_RNA       gRNA scaffold: guide RNA scaffold for the Streptococcus pyogenes CRISPR/Cas9 system
   8154..8271    +  misc_feature   cPPT/CTS: central polypurine tract and central termination sequence of HIV-1
>Addgene plasmid #76469 | NTRK2 gRNA (BRDN0001146295) | addgene full sequence | sequence record 185898 | Addgene Assembled Sequence
CCCGGGTGCAAAGATGGATAAAGTTTTAAACAGAGAGGAATCTTTGCAGCTAATGGACCTTCTAGGTCTT
GAAAGGAGTGGGAATTGGCTCCGGTGCCCGTCAGTGGGCAGAGCGCACATCGCCCACAGTCCCCGAGAAG
TTGGGGGGAGGGGTCGGCAATTGATCCGGTGCCTAGAGAAGGTGGCGCGGGGTAAACTGGGAAAGTGATG
TCGTGTACTGGCTCCGCCTTTTTCCCGAGGGTGGGGGAGAACCGTATATAAGTGCAGTAGTCGCCGTGAA
CGTTCTTTTTCGCAACGGGTTTGCCGCCAGAACACAGGTAAGTGCCGTGTGTGGTTCCCGCGGGCCTGGC
CTCTTTACGGGTTATGGCCCTTGCGTGCCTTGAATTACTTCCACCTGGCTGCAGTACGTGATTCTTGATC
CCGAGCTTCGGGTTGGAAGTGGGTGGGAGAGTTCGAGGCCTTGCGCTTAAGGAGCCCCTTCGCCTCGTGC
TTGAGTTGAGGCCTGGCCTGGGCGCTGGGGCCGCCGCGTGCGAATCTGGTGGCACCTTCGCGCCTGTCTC
GCTGCTTTCGATAAGTCTCTAGCCATTTAAAATTTTTGATGACCTGCTGCGACGCTTTTTTTCTGGCAAG
ATAGTCTTGTAAATGCGGGCCAAGATCTGCACACTGGTATTTCGGTTTTTGGGGCCGCGGGCGGCGACGG
GGCCCGTGCGTCCCAGCGCACATGTTCGGCGAGGCGGGGCCTGCGAGCGCGGCCACCGAGAATCGGACGG
GGGTAGTCTCAAGCTGGCCGGCCTGCTCTGGTGCCTGGCCTCGCGCCGCCGTGTATCGCCCCGCCCTGGG
CGGCAAGGCTGGCCCGGTCGGCACCAGTTGCGTGAGCGGAAAGATGGCCGCTTCCCGGCCCTGCTGCAGG
GAGCTCAAAATGGAGGACGCGGCGCTCGGGAGAGCGGGCGGGTGAGTCACCCACACAAAGGAAAAGGGCC
TTTCCGTCCTCAGCCGTCGCTTCATGTGACTCCACGGAGTACCGGGCGCCGTCCAGGCACCTCGATTAGT
TCTCGAGCTTTTGGAGTACGTCGTCTTTAGGTTGGGGGGAGGGGTTTTATGCGATGGAGTTTCCCCACAC
TGAGTGGGTGGAGACTGAAGTTAGGCCAGCTTGGCACTTGATGTAATTCTCCTTGGAATTTGCCCTTTTT
GAGTTTGGATCTTGGTTCATTCTCAAGCCTCAGACAGTGGTTCAAAGTTTTTTTCTTCCATTTCAGGTGT
CGTGACGTACGGCCACCATGACCGAGTACAAGCCCACGGTGCGCCTCGCCACCCGCGACGACGTCCCCAG
GGCCGTACGCACCCTCGCCGCCGCGTTCGCCGACTACCCCGCCACGCGCCACACCGTCGATCCGGACCGC
CACATCGAGCGGGTCACCGAGCTGCAAGAACTCTTCCTCACGCGCGTCGGGCTCGACATCGGCAAGGTGT
GGGTCGCGGACGACGGCGCCGCCGTGGCGGTCTGGACCACGCCGGAGAGCGTCGAAGCGGGGGCGGTGTT
CGCCGAGATCGGCCCGCGCATGGCCGAGTTGAGCGGTTCCCGGCTGGCCGCGCAGCAACAGATGGAAGGC
CTCCTGGCGCCGCACCGGCCCAAGGAGCCCGCGTGGTTCCTGGCCACCGTCGGAGTCTCGCCCGACCACC
AGGGCAAGGGTCTGGGCAGCGCCGTCGTGCTCCCCGGAGTGGAGGCGGCCGAGCGCGCCGGGGTGCCCGC
CTTCCTGGAGACCTCCGCGCCCCGCAACCTCCCCTTCTACGAGCGGCTCGGCTTCACCGTCACCGCCGAC
GTCGAGGTGCCCGAAGGACCGCGCACCTGGTGCATGACCCGCAAGCCCGGTGCCTGAACGCGTTAAGTCG
ACAATCAACCTCTGGATTACAAAATTTGTGAAAGATTGACTGGTATTCTTAACTATGTTGCTCCTTTTAC
GCTATGTGGATACGCTGCTTTAATGCCTTTGTATCATGCTATTGCTTCCCGTATGGCTTTCATTTTCTCC
TCCTTGTATAAATCCTGGTTGCTGTCTCTTTATGAGGAGTTGTGGCCCGTTGTCAGGCAACGTGGCGTGG
TGTGCACTGTGTTTGCTGACGCAACCCCCACTGGTTGGGGCATTGCCACCACCTGTCAGCTCCTTTCCGG
GACTTTCGCTTTCCCCCTCCCTATTGCCACGGCGGAACTCATCGCCGCCTGCCTTGCCCGCTGCTGGACA
GGGGCTCGGCTGTTGGGCACTGACAATTCCGTGGTGTTGTCGGGGAAATCATCGTCCTTTCCTTGGCTGC
TCGCCTGTGTTGCCACCTGGATTCTGCGCGGGACGTCCTTCTGCTACGTCCCTTCGGCCCTCAATCCAGC
GGACCTTCCTTCCCGCGGCCTGCTGCCGGCTCTGCGGCCTCTTCCGCGTCTTCGCCTTCGCCCTCAGACG
AGTCGGATCTCCCTTTGGGCCGCCTCCCCGCGTCGACTTTAAGACCAATGACTTACAAGGCAGCTGTAGA
TCTTAGCCACTTTTTAAAAGAAAAGGGGGGACTGGAAGGGCTAATTCACTCCCAACGAAGACAAGATCTG
CTTTTTGCTTGTACTGGGTCTCTCTGGTTAGACCAGATCTGAGCCTGGGAGCTCTCTGGCTAACTAGGGA
ACCCACTGCTTAAGCCTCAATAAAGCTTGCCTTGAGTGCTTCAAGTAGTGTGTGCCCGTCTGTTGTGTGA
CTCTGGTAACTAGAGATCCCTCAGACCCTTTTAGTCAGTGTGGAAAATCTCTAGCAGTACGTATAGTAGT
TCATGTCATCTTATTATTCAGTATTTATAACTTGCAAAGAAATGAATATCAGAGAGTGAGAGGAACTTGT
TTATTGCAGCTTATAATGGTTACAAATAAAGCAATAGCATCACAAATTTCACAAATAAAGCATTTTTTTC
ACTGCATTCTAGTTGTGGTTTGTCCAAACTCATCAATGTATCTTATCATGTCTGGCTCTAGCTATCCCGC
CCCTAACTCCGCCCATCCCGCCCCTAACTCCGCCCAGTTCCGCCCATTCTCCGCCCCATGGCTGACTAAT
TTTTTTTATTTATGCAGAGGCCGAGGCCGCCTCGGCCTCTGAGCTATTCCAGAAGTAGTGAGGAGGCTTT
TTTGGAGGCCTAGGGACGTACCCAATTCGCCCTATAGTGAGTCGTATTACGCGCGCTCACTGGCCGTCGT
TTTACAACGTCGTGACTGGGAAAACCCTGGCGTTACCCAACTTAATCGCCTTGCAGCACATCCCCCTTTC
GCCAGCTGGCGTAATAGCGAAGAGGCCCGCACCGATCGCCCTTCCCAACAGTTGCGCAGCCTGAATGGCG
AATGGG
[124 nt withheld, positions 3367-3490]
C
[91 nt withheld, positions 3492-3582]
A
[49 nt withheld, positions 3584-3632]
CCTTTGACGTTGGAGTCCACGTTCTTT
[37 nt withheld, positions 3660-3696]
ACCCTATCTCGGTCTATTCTTTTGATTTATAAGGGATTTTGCCGATTTCGGCCTATTGGTTAAAAAATGA
GCTGATTTAACAAAAATTTAACGCGAATTTTAACAAAATATTAACGCTTACAATTTAGGTGGCACTTTTC
GGGGAAATGTGCGCGGAACCCCTATTTGTTTATTTTTCTAAATACATTCAAATATGTATCCGCTCATGAG
ACAATAACCCTGATAAATGCTTCAATAATATTGAAAAAGGAAGAGTATGAGTATTCAACATTTCCGTGTC
GCCCTTATTCCCTTTTTTGCGGCATTTTGCCTTCCTGTTTTTGCTCACCCAGAAACGCTGGTGAAAGTAA
AAGATGCTGAAGATCAGTTGGGTGCACGAGTGGGTTACATCGAACTGGATCTCAACAGCGGTAAGATCCT
TGAGAGTTTTCGCCCCGAAGAACGTTTTCCAATGATGAGCACTTTTAAAGTTCTGCTATGTGGCGCGGTA
TTATCCCGTATTGACGCCGGGCAAGAGCAACTCGGTCGCCGCATACACTATTCTCAGAATGACTTGGTTG
AGTACTCACCAGTCACAGAAAAGCATCTTACGGATGGCATGACAGTAAGAGAATTATGCAGTGCTGCCAT
AACCATGAGTGATAACACTGCGGCCAACTTACTTCTGACAACGATCGGAGGACCGAAGGAGCTAACCGCT
TTTTTGCACAACATGGGGGATCATGTAACTCGCCTTGATCGTTGGGAACCGGAGCTGAATGAAGCCATAC
CAAACGACGAGCGTGACACCACGATGCCTGTAGCAATGGCAACAACGTTGCGCAAACTATTAACTGGCGA
ACTACTTACTCTAGCTTCCCGGCAACAATTAATAGACTGGATGGAGGCGGATAAAGTTGCAGGACCACTT
CTGCGCTCGGCCCTTCCGGCTGGCTGGTTTATTGCTGATAAATCTGGAGCCGGTGAGCGTGGGTCTCGCG
GTATCATTGCAGCACTGGGGCCAGATGGTAAGCCCTCCCGTATCGTAGTTATCTACACGACGGGGAGTCA
GGCAACTATGGATGAACGAAATAGACAGATCGCTGAGATAGGTGCCTCACTGATTAAGCATTGGTAACTG
TCAGACCAAGTTTACTCATATATACTTTAGATTGATTTAAAACTTCATTTTTAATTTAAAAGGATCTAGG
TGAAGATCCTTTTTGATAATCTCATGACCAAAATCCCTTAACGTGAGTTTTCGTTCCACTGAGCGTCAGA
CCCCGTAGAAAAGATCAAAGGATCTTCTTGAGATCCTTTTTTTCTGCGCGTAATCTGCTGCTTGCAAACA
AAAAAACCACCGCTACCAGCGGTGGTTTGTTTGCCGGATCAAGAGCTACCAACTCTTTTTCCGAAGGTAA
CTGGCTTCAGCAGAGCGCAGATACCAAATACTGTTCTTCTAGTGTAGCCGTAGTTAGGCCACCACTTCAA
GAACTCTGTAGCACCGCCTACATACCTCGCTCTGCTAATCCTGTTACCAGTGGCTGCTGCCAGTGGCGAT
AAGTCGTGTCTTACCGGGTTGGACTCAAGACGATAGTTACCGGATAAGGCGCAGCGGTCGGGCTGAACGG
GGGGTTCGTGCACACAGCCCAGCTTGGAGCGAACGACCTACACCGAACTGAGATACCTACAGCGTGAGCT
ATGAGAAAGCGCCACGCTTCCCGAAGGGAGAAAGGCGGACAGGTATCCGGTAAGCGGCAGGGTCGGAACA
GGAGAGCGCACGAGGGAGCTTCCAGGGGGAAACGCCTGGTATCTTTATAGTCCTGTCGGGTTTCGCCACC
TCTGACTTGAGCGTCGATTTTTGTGATGCTCGTCAGGGGGGCGGAGCCTATGGAAAAACGCCAGCAACGC
GGCCTTTTTACGGTTCCTGGCCTTTTGCTGGCCTTTTGCTCACATGTTCTTTCCTGCGTTATCCCCTGAT
TCTGTGGATAACCGTATTACCGCCTTTGAGTGAGCTGATACCGCTCGCCGCAGCCGAACGACCGAGCGCA
GCGAGTCAGTGAGCGAGGAAGCGGAAGAGCGCCCAATACGCAAACCGCCTCTCCCCGCGCGTTGGCCGAT
TCATTAATGCAGCTGGCACGACAGGTTTCCCGACTGGAAAGCGGGCAGTGAGCGCAACGCAATTAATGTG
AGTTAGCTCACTCATTAGGCACCCCAGGCTTTACACTTTATGCTTCCGGCTCGTATGTTGTGTGGAATTG
TGAGCGGATAACAATTTCACACAGGAAACAGCTATGACCATGATTACGCCAAGCGCGCAATTAACCCTCA
CTAAAGGGAACAAAAGCTGGAGCTGCAAGCTTAATGTAGTCTTATGCAATACTCTTGTAGTCTTGCAACA
TGGTAACGATGAGTTAGCAACATGCCTTACAAGGAGAGAAAAAGCACCGTGCATGCCGATTGGTGGAAGT
AAGGTGGTACGATCGTGCCTTATTAGGAAGGCAACAGACGGGTCTGACATGGATTGGACGAACCACTGAA
TTGCCGCATTGCAGAGATATTGTATTTAAGTGCCTAGCTCGATACATAAACGGGTCTCTCTGGTTAGACC
AGATCTGAGCCTGGGAGCTCTCTGGCTAACTAGGGAACCCACTGCTTAAGCCTCAATAAAGCTTGCCTTG
AGTGCTTCAAGTAGTGTGTGCCCGTCTGTTGTGTGACTCTGGTAACTAGAGATCCCTCAGACCCTTTTAG
TCAGTGTGGAAAATCTCTAGCAGTGGCGCCCGAACAGGGACTTGAAAGCGAAAGGGAAACCAGAGGAGCT
CTCTCGACGCAGGACTCGGCTTGCTGAAGCGCGCACGGCAAGAGGCGAGGGGCGGCGACTGGTGAGTACG
CCAAAAATTTTGACTAGCGGAGGCTAGAAGGAGAGAGATGGGTGCGAGAGCGTCAGTATTAAGCGGGGGA
GAATTAGATCGCGATGGGAAAAAATTCGGTTAAGGCCAGGGGGAAAGAAAAAATATAAATTAAAACATAT
AGTATGGGCAAGCAGGGAGCTAGAACGATTCGCAGTTAATCCTGGCCTGTTAGAAACATCAGAAGGCTGT
AGACAAATACTGGGACAGCTACAACCATCCCTTCAGACAGGATCAGAAGAACTTAGATCATTATATAATA
CAGTAGCAACCCTCTATTGTGTGCATCAAAGGATAGAGATAAAAGACACCAAGGAAGCTTTAGACAAGAT
AGAGGAAGAGCAAAACAAAAGTAAGACCACCGCACAGCAAGCGGCCGCTGATCTTCAGACCTGGAGGAGG
AGATATGAGGGACAATTGGAGAAGTGAATTATATAAATATAAAGTAGTAAAAATTGAACCATTAGGAGTA
GCACCCACCAAGGCAAAGAGAAGAGTGGTGCAGAGAGAAAAAAGAGCAGTGGGAATAGGAGCTTTGTTCC
TTGGGTTCTTGGGAGCAGCAGGAAGCACTATGGGCGCAGCGTCAATGACGCTGACGGTACAGGCCAGACA
ATTATTGTCTGGTATAGTGCAGCAGCAGAACAATTTGCTGAGGGCTATTGAGGCGCAACAGCATCTGTTG
CAACTCACAGTCTGGGGCATCAAGCAGCTCCAGGCAAGAATCCTGGCTGTGGAAAGATACCTAAAGGATC
AACAGCTCCTGGGGATTTGGGGTTGCTCTGGAAAACTCATTTGCACCACTGCTGTGCCTTGGAATGCTAG
TTGGAGTAATAAATCTCTGGAACAGATTTGGAATCACACGACCTGGATGGAGTGGGACAGAGAAATTAAC
AATTACACAAGCTTAATACACTCCTTAATTGAAGAATCGCAAAACCAGCAAGAAAAGAATGAACAAGAAT
TATTGGAATTAGATAAATGGGCAAGTTTGTGGAATTGGTTTAACATAACAAATTGGCTGTGGTATATAAA
ATTATTCATAATGATAGTAGGAGGCTTGGTAGGTTTAAGAATAGTTTTTGCTGTACTTTCTATAGTGAAT
AGAGTTAGGCAGGGATATTCACCATTATCGTTTCAGACCCACCTCCCAACCCCGAGGGGACCCAGAGAGG
GCCTATTTCCCATGATTCCTTCATATTTGCATATACGATACAAGGCTGTTAGAGAGATAATTAGAATTAA
TTTGACTGTAAACACAAAGATATTAGTACAAAATACGTGACGTAGAAAGTAATAATTTCTTGGGTAGTTT
GCAGTTTTAAAATTATGTTTTAAAATGGACTATCATATGCTTACCGTAACTTGAAAGTATTTCGATTTCT
TGGCTTTATATATCTTGTGGAAAGGACGAAACACCGTTGGTGATGCCAAAGTACTGGTTTTAGAGCTAGA
AATAGCAAGTTAAAATAAGGCTAGTCCGTTATCAACTTGAAAAAGTGGCACCGAGTCGGTGCTTTTTTAA
GCTTGGCGTAACTAGATCTTGAGACAAATGGCAGTATTCATCCACAATTTTAAAAGAAAAGGGGGGATTG
GGGGGTACAGTGCAGGGGAAAGAATAGTAGACATAATAGCAACAGACATACAAACTAAAGAATTACAAAA
ACAAATTACAAAAATTCAAAATTTTCGGGTTTATTACAGGGACAGCAGAGATCCACTTTGGCGCCGGCTC
GAGGGGG
