>Addgene plasmid #76469 | NTRK2 gRNA (BRDN0001146295) | depositor partial sequence | sequence record 143929 | Target Sequence
TTGGTGATGCCAAAGTACTG
