>Addgene plasmid #76469 | NTRK2 gRNA (BRDN0001146295) | addgene partial sequence | sequence record 185897 | hU6-F
TAGAAAGTAATAATTTCTTGGGTAGTTTGCAGTTTTAAAATTATGTTTTAAAATGGACTATCATATGCTT
ACCGTAACTTGAAAGTATTTCGATTTCTTGGCTTTATATATCTTGTGGAAAGGACGAAACACCGTTGGTG
ATGCCAAAGTACTGGTTTTAGAGCTAGAAATAGCAAGTTAAAATAAGGCTAGTCCGTTATCAACTTGAAA
AAGTGGCACCGAGTCGGTGCTTTTTTAAGCTTGGCGTAACTAGATCTTGAGACAAATGGCAGTATTCATC
CACAATTTTAAAAGAAAAGGGGGGATTGGGGGGTACAGTGCAGGGGAAAGAATAGTAGACATAATAGCAA
CAGACATACAAACTAAAGAATTACAAAAACAAATTACAAAAATTCAAAATTTTCGGGTTTATTACAGGGA
CAGCAGAGATCCACTTTGGCGCCGGCTCGAGGGGGCCCGGGTGCAAAGATGGATAAAGTTTTAAACAGAG
AGGAATCTTTGCAGCTAATGGACCTTCTAGGTCTTGAAAGGAGTGGGAATTGGCTCCGGTGCCCGTCAGT
GGGCAGAGCG
